>Addgene plasmid #131928 | pDONR221_MFSD11 | depositor full sequence | sequence record 253255 | Full Sequence
CTTTCCTGCGTTATCCCCTGATTCTGTGGATAACCGTATTACCGCCTTTGAGTGAGCTGATACCGCTCGC
CGCAGCCGAACGACCGAGCGCAGCGAGTCAGTGAGCGAGGAAGCGGAAGAGCGCCCAATACGCAAACCGC
CTCTCCCCGCGCGTTGGCCGATTCATTAATGCAGCTGGCACGACAGGTTTCCCGACTGGAAAGCGGGCAG
TGAGCGCAACGCAATTAATACGCGTACCGCTAGCCAGGAAGAGTTTGTAGAAACGCAAAAAGGCCATCCG
TCAGGATGGCCTTCTGCTTAGTTTGATGCCTGGCAGTTTATGGCGGGCGTCCTGCCCGCCACCCTCCGGG
CCGTTGCTTCACAACGTTCAAATCCGCTCCCGGCGGATTTGTCCTACTCAGGAGAGCGTTCACCGACAAA
CAACAGATAAAACGAAAGGCCCAGTCTTCCGACTGAGCCTTTCGTTTTATTTGATGCCTGGCAGTTCCCT
ACTCTCGCGTTAACGCTAGCATGGATGTTTTCCCAGTCACGACGTTGTAAAACGACGGCCAGTCTTAAGC
TCGGGCCCCAAATAATGATTTTATTTTGACTGATAGTGACCTGTTCGTTGCAACACATTGATGAGCAATG
CTTTTTTATAATGCCAACTTTGTACAAAAAAGCAGGCTCCACCATGAGCCCAGAGTCCAAGAAGCTGTTC
AACATCATCATCCTGGGCGTGGCCTTCATGTTTATGTTCACCGCCTTTCAGACATGCGGCAACGTGGCCC
AGACCGTGATCCGGTCCCTGAATAGAACAGACTTCCACGGCTCCGGCTACACCTCTATGGCCATCATCTA
TGGCGTGTTTTCTGCCAGCAATCTGATCACCCCTAGCGTGGTGGCAATCGTGGGACCACAGCTGAGCATG
TTCGCCTCCGGCCTGTTTTACTCCATGTATATCGCCGTGTTTATCCAGCCCTTCCCTTGGAGCTTTTACA
CCGCATCCGTGTTCATCGGAATCGCAGCAGCCGTGCTGTGGACCGCACAGGGCAACTGTCTGACAATCAA
TTCTGATGAGCACAGCATCGGCCGGAACAGCGGCATCTTCTGGGCCCTGCTGCAGAGCTCCCTGTTCTTT
GGCAATCTGTACATCTATTTTGCCTGGCAGGGCAAGACACAGATCTCCGAGTCTGACCGGAGAACCGTGT
TCATCGCCCTGACAGTGATCTCCCTGGTGGGCACCGTGCTGTTCTTTCTGATCCGGAAGCCCGATTCTGA
GAACGTGCTGGGCGAGGACGAGTCTAGCGACGATCAGGATATGGAAGTGAATGAGTCTGCCCAGAACAAT
CTGACAAAGGCCGTGGACGCCTTCAAGAAGTCTTTTAAGCTGTGCGTGACCAAGGAGATGCTGCTGCTGA
GCATCACCACAGCCTACACCGGCCTGGAGCTGACATTCTTTAGCGGCGTGTATGGCACCTGTATCGGCGC
CACAAACAAGTTCGGCGCCGAGGAGAAGTCTCTGATCGGCCTGAGCGGCATCTTTATCGGAATCGGAGAG
ATCCTGGGAGGATCCCTGTTCGGACTGCTGTCTAAGAACAATAGGTTTGGAAGGAACCCAGTGGTGCTGC
TGGGAATCCTGGTGCACTTTATCGCCTTCTACCTGATCTTCCTGAATATGCCTGGCGACGCACCAATCGC
ACCAGTGAAGGGAACAGATTCCTCTGCCTATATCAAGAGCTCCAAGGAGGTGGCCATCCTGTGCAGCTTC
CTGCTGGGCCTGGGCGACTCCTGTTTTAACACCCAGCTGCTGTCTATCCTGGGCTTCCTGTACTCTGAGG
ATAGCGCCCCTGCCTTTGCCATCTTTAAGTTCGTGCAGAGCATCTGCGCCGCCGTGGCCTTCTTTTACTC
CAATTATCTGCTGCTGCACTGGCAGCTGCTGGTCATGGTCATCTTTGGCTTCTTTGGCACCATCTCCTTC
TTTACAGTGGAGTGGGAGGCAGCAGCCTTCGTGGCAAGGGGCTCCGATTATCGCTCTATCGACCCAGCTT
TCTTGTACAAAGTTGGCATTATAAGAAAGCATTGCTTATCAATTTGTTGCAACGAACAGGTCACTATCAG
TCAAAATAAAATCATTATTTGCCATCCAGCTGATATCCCCTATAGTGAGTCGTATTACATGGTCATAGCT
GTTTCCTGGCAGCTCTGGCCCGTGTCTCAAAATCTCTGATGTTACATTGCACAAGATAAAATAATATCAT
CATGAACAATAAAACTGTCTGCTTACATAAACAGTAATACAAGGGGTGTTATGAGCCATATTCAACGGGA
AACGTCGAGGCCGCGATTAAATTCCAACATGGATGCTGATTTATATGGGTATAAATGGGCTCGCGATAAT
GTCGGGCAATCAGGTGCGACAATCTATCGCTTGTATGGGAAGCCCGATGCGCCAGAGTTGTTTCTGAAAC
ATGGCAAAGGTAGCGTTGCCAATGATGTTACAGATGAGATGGTCAGACTAAACTGGCTGACGGAATTTAT
GCCTCTTCCGACCATCAAGCATTTTATCCGTACTCCTGATGATGCATGGTTACTCACCACTGCGATCCCC
GGAAAAACAGCATTCCAGGTATTAGAAGAATATCCTGATTCAGGTGAAAATATTGTTGATGCGCTGGCAG
TGTTCCTGCGCCGGTTGCATTCGATTCCTGTTTGTAATTGTCCTTTTAACAGCGATCGCGTATTTCGTCT
CGCTCAGGCGCAATCACGAATGAATAACGGTTTGGTTGATGCGAGTGATTTTGATGACGAGCGTAATGGC
TGGCCTGTTGAACAAGTCTGGAAAGAAATGCATAAACTTTTGCCATTCTCACCGGATTCAGTCGTCACTC
ATGGTGATTTCTCACTTGATAACCTTATTTTTGACGAGGGGAAATTAATAGGTTGTATTGATGTTGGACG
AGTCGGAATCGCAGACCGATACCAGGATCTTGCCATCCTATGGAACTGCCTCGGTGAGTTTTCTCCTTCA
TTACAGAAACGGCTTTTTCAAAAATATGGTATTGATAATCCTGATATGAATAAATTGCAGTTTCATTTGA
TGCTCGATGAGTTTTTCTAATCAGAATTGGTTAATTGGTTGTAACACTGGCAGAGCATTACGCTGACTTG
ACGGGACGGCGCAAGCTCATGACCAAAATCCCTTAACGTGAGTTACGCGTCGTTCCACTGAGCGTCAGAC
CCCGTAGAAAAGATCAAAGGATCTTCTTGAGATCCTTTTTTTCTGCGCGTAATCTGCTGCTTGCAAACAA
AAAAACCACCGCTACCAGCGGTGGTTTGTTTGCCGGATCAAGAGCTACCAACTCTTTTTCCGAAGGTAAC
TGGCTTCAGCAGAGCGCAGATACCAAATACTGTTCTTCTAGTGTAGCCGTAGTTAGGCCACCACTTCAAG
AACTCTGTAGCACCGCCTACATACCTCGCTCTGCTAATCCTGTTACCAGTGGCTGCTGCCAGTGGCGATA
AGTCGTGTCTTACCGGGTTGGACTCAAGACGATAGTTACCGGATAAGGCGCAGCGGTCGGGCTGAACGGG
GGGTTCGTGCACACAGCCCAGCTTGGAGCGAACGACCTACACCGAACTGAGATACCTACAGCGTGAGCTA
TGAGAAAGCGCCACGCTTCCCGAAGGGAGAAAGGCGGACAGGTATCCGGTAAGCGGCAGGGTCGGAACAG
GAGAGCGCACGAGGGAGCTTCCAGGGGGAAACGCCTGGTATCTTTATAGTCCTGTCGGGTTTCGCCACCT
CTGACTTGAGCGTCGATTTTTGTGATGCTCGTCAGGGGGGCGGAGCCTATGGAAAAACGCCAGCAACGCG
GCCTTTTTACGGTTCCTGGCCTTTTGCTGGCCTTTTGCTCACATGTT
Features (pLannotate 1.2.2; 10 found; start..end, strand, type, name):
    121..213     +  CDS            lacI (fragment): lac repressor; lacI; The lac repressor binds to the lac operator to inhibit transcription in E. coli. This inhibition can be relieved by adding lactose or isopropyl-β-D-thiogalactopyranoside (IPTG).
    268..295     -  terminator     rrnB T2 terminator: transcription terminator T2 from the E. coli rrnB gene
    427..470     +  terminator     rrnB T1 terminator: Escherichia coli rrnB; transcription terminator T1 from the E. coli rrnB gene
    517..553     -  CDS            lacZα (fragment): LacZα fragment of β-galactosidase; lacZ fragment
    569..668     +  protein_bind   attL1: mutant version of attL; recombination site for the Gateway® LR reaction LR Clonase™
    674..2020    +  CDS            MFSD11: MFS11_HUMAN - Also known as ET. Experimental evidence at protein level: Swiss-Prot protein existence level 1. From Homo sapiens (Human).
   2022..2121    -  protein_bind   attL2: mutant version of attL; recombination site for the Gateway® LR reaction LR Clonase™
   2139..2157    -  promoter       T7 promoter: promoter for bacteriophage T7 RNA polymerase
   2291..3100    +  CDS            KanR: aminoglycoside phosphotransferase; aph(3')-Ia; confers resistance to kanamycin in bacteria or G418 (Geneticin®) in eukaryotes
   3247..3835    +  rep_origin     ori: high-copy-number ColE1/pMB1/pBR322/pUC origin of replication
