>Addgene plasmid #131928 | pDONR221_MFSD11 | addgene full sequence | sequence record 259485 | Addgene NGS Result
CTTTCCTGCGTTATCCCCTGATTCTGTGGATAACCGTATTACCGCCTTTGAGTGAGCTGATACCGCTCGC
CGCAGCCGAACGACCGAGCGCAGCGAGTCAGTGAGCGAGGAAGCGGAAGAGCGCCCAATACGCAAACCGC
CTCTCCCCGCGCGTTGGCCGATTCATTAATGCAGCTGGCACGACAGGTTTCCCGACTGGAAAGCGGGCAG
TGAGCGCAACGCAATTAATACGCGTACCGCTAGCCAGGAAGAGTTTGTAGAAACGCAAAAAGGCCATCCG
TCAGGATGGCCTTCTGCTTAGTTTGATGCCTGGCAGTTTATGGCGGGCGTCCTGCCCGCCACCCTCCGGG
CCGTTGCTTCACAACGTTCAAATCCGCTCCCGGCGGATTTGTCCTACTCAGGAGAGCGTTCACCGACAAA
CAACAGATAAAACGAAAGGCCCAGTCTTCCGACTGAGCCTTTCGTTTTATTTGATGCCTGGCAGTTCCCT
ACTCTCGCGTTAACGCTAGCATGGATGTTTTCCCAGTCACGACGTTGTAAAACGACGGCCAGTCTTAAGC
TCGGGCCCCAAATAATGATTTTATTTTGACTGATAGTGACCTGTTCGTTGCAACACATTGATGAGCAATG
CTTTTTTATAATGCCAACTTTGTACAAAAAAGCAGGCTCCACCATGAGCCCAGAGTCCAAGAAGCTGTTC
AACATCATCATCCTGGGCGTGGCCTTCATGTTTATGTTCACCGCCTTTCAGACATGCGGCAACGTGGCCC
AGACCGTGATCCGGTCCCTGAATAGAACAGACTTCCACGGCTCCGGCTACACCTCTATGGCCATCATCTA
TGGCGTGTTTTCTGCCAGCAATCTGATCACCCCTAGCGTGGTGGCAATCGTGGGACCACAGCTGAGCATG
TTCGCCTCCGGCCTGTTTTACTCCATGTATATCGCCGTGTTTATCCAGCCCTTCCCTTGGAGCTTTTACA
CCGCATCCGTGTTCATCGGAATCGCAGCAGCCGTGCTGTGGACCGCACAGGGCAACTGTCTGACAATCAA
TTCTGATGAGCACAGCATCGGCCGGAACAGCGGCATCTTCTGGGCCCTGCTGCAGAGCTCCCTGTTCTTT
GGCAATCTGTACATCTATTTTGCCTGGCAGGGCAAGACACAGATCTCCGAGTCTGACCGGAGAACCGTGT
TCATCGCCCTGACAGTGATCTCCCTGGTGGGCACCGTGCTGTTCTTTCTGATCCGGAAGCCCGATTCTGA
GAACGTGCTGGGCGAGGACGAGTCTAGCGACGATCAGGATATGGAAGTGAATGAGTCTGCCCAGAACAAT
CTGACAAAGGCCGTGGACGCCTTCAAGAAGTCTTTTAAGCTGTGCGTGACCAAGGAGATGCTGCTGCTGA
GCATCACCACAGCCTACACCGGCCTGGAGCTGACATTCTTTAGCGGCGTGTATGGCACCTGTATCGGCGC
CACAAACAAGTTCGGCGCCGAGGAGAAGTCTCTGATCGGCCTGAGCGGCATCTTTATCGGAATCGGAGAG
ATCCTGGGAGGATCCCTGTTCGGACTGCTGTCTAAGAACAATAGGTTTGGAAGGAACCCAGTGGTGCTGC
TGGGAATCCTGGTGCACTTTATCGCCTTCTACCTGATCTTCCTGAATATGCCTGGCGACGCACCAATCGC
ACCAGTGAAGGGAACAGATTCCTCTGCCTATATCAAGAGCTCCAAGGAGGTGGCCATCCTGTGCAGCTTC
CTGCTGGGCCTGGGCGACTCCTGTTTTAACACCCAGCTGCTGTCTATCCTGGGCTTCCTGTACTCTGAGG
ATAGCGCCCCTGCCTTTGCCATCTTTAAGTTCGTGCAGAGCATCTGCGCCGCCGTGGCCTTCTTTTACTC
CAATTATCTGCTGCTGCACTGGCAGCTGCTGGTCATGGTCATCTTTGGCTTCTTTGGCACCATCTCCTTC
TTTACAGTGGAGTGGGAGGCAGCAGCCTTCGTGGCAAGGGGCTCCGATTATCGCTCTATCGACCCAGCTT
TCTTGTACAAAGTTGGCATTATAAGAAAGCATTGCTTATCAATTTGTTGCAACGAACAGGTCACTATCAG
TCAAAATAAAATCATTATTTGCCATCCAGCTGATATCCCCTATAGTGAGTCGTATTACATGGTCATAGCT
GTTTCCTGGCAGCTCTGGCCCGTGTCTCAAAATCTCTGATGTTACATTGCACAAGATAAAAATATATCAT
CATGAACAATAAAACTGTCTGCTTACATAAACAGTAATACAAGGGGTGTTATGAGCCATATTCAACGGGA
AACGTCGAGGCCGCGATTAAATTCCAACATGGATGCTGATTTATATGGGTATAAATGGGCTCGCGATAAT
GTCGGGCAATCAGGTGCGACAATCTATCGCTTGTATGGGAAGCCCGATGCGCCAGAGTTGTTTCTGAAAC
ATGGCAAAGGTAGCGTTGCCAATGATGTTACAGATGAGATGGTCAGACTAAACTGGCTGACGGAATTTAT
GCCTCTTCCGACCATCAAGCATTTTATCCGTACTCCTGATGATGCATGGTTACTCACCACTGCGATCCCC
GGAAAAACAGCATTCCAGGTATTAGAAGAATATCCTGATTCAGGTGAAAATATTGTTGATGCGCTGGCAG
TGTTCCTGCGCCGGTTGCATTCGATTCCTGTTTGTAATTGTCCTTTTAACAGCGATCGCGTATTTCGTCT
CGCTCAGGCGCAATCACGAATGAATAACGGTTTGGTTGATGCGAGTGATTTTGATGACGAGCGTAATGGC
TGGCCTGTTGAACAAGTCTGGAAAGAAATGCATAAACTTTTGCCATTCTCACCGGATTCAGTCGTCACTC
ATGGTGATTTCTCACTTGATAACCTTATTTTTGACGAGGGGAAATTAATAGGTTGTATTGATGTTGGACG
AGTCGGAATCGCAGACCGATACCAGGATCTTGCCATCCTATGGAACTGCCTCGGTGAGTTTTCTCCTTCA
TTACAGAAACGGCTTTTTCAAAAATATGGTATTGATAATCCTGATATGAATAAATTGCAGTTTCATTTGA
TGCTCGATGAGTTTTTCTAATCAGAATTGGTTAATTGGTTGTAACACTGGCAGAGCATTACGCTGACTTG
ACGGGACGGCGCAAGCTCATGACCAAAATCCCTTAACGTGAGTTACGCGTCGTTCCACTGAGCGTCAGAC
CCCGTAGAAAAGATCAAAGGATCTTCTTGAGATCCTTTTTTTCTGCGCGTAATCTGCTGCTTGCAAACAA
AAAAACCACCGCTACCAGCGGTGGTTTGTTTGCCGGATCAAGAGCTACCAACTCTTTTTCCGAAGGTAAC
TGGCTTCAGCAGAGCGCAGATACCAAATACTGTTCTTCTAGTGTAGCCGTAGTTAGGCCACCACTTCAAG
AACTCTGTAGCACCGCCTACATACCTCGCTCTGCTAATCCTGTTACCAGTGGCTGCTGCCAGTGGCGATA
AGTCGTGTCTTACCGGGTTGGACTCAAGACGATAGTTACCGGATAAGGCGCAGCGGTCGGGCTGAACGGG
GGGTTCGTGCACACAGCCCAGCTTGGAGCGAACGACCTACACCGAACTGAGATACCTACAGCGTGAGCTA
TGAGAAAGCGCCACGCTTCCCGAAGGGAGAAAGGCGGACAGGTATCCGGTAAGCGGCAGGGTCGGAACAG
GAGAGCGCACGAGGGAGCTTCCAGGGGGAAACGCCTGGTATCTTTATAGTCCTGTCGGGTTTCGCCACCT
CTGACTTGAGCGTCGATTTTTGTGATGCTCGTCAGGGGGGCGGAGCCTATGGAAAAACGCCAGCAACGCG
GCCTTTTTACGGTTCCTGGCCTTTTGCTGGCCTTTTGCTCACATGTT
Features (pLannotate 1.2.2; 10 found; start..end, strand, type, name):
    121..213     +  CDS            lacI (fragment): lac repressor; lacI; The lac repressor binds to the lac operator to inhibit transcription in E. coli. This inhibition can be relieved by adding lactose or isopropyl-β-D-thiogalactopyranoside (IPTG).
    268..295     -  terminator     rrnB T2 terminator: transcription terminator T2 from the E. coli rrnB gene
    427..470     +  terminator     rrnB T1 terminator: Escherichia coli rrnB; transcription terminator T1 from the E. coli rrnB gene
    517..553     -  CDS            lacZα (fragment): LacZα fragment of β-galactosidase; lacZ fragment
    569..668     +  protein_bind   attL1: mutant version of attL; recombination site for the Gateway® LR reaction LR Clonase™
    674..2020    +  CDS            MFSD11: MFS11_HUMAN - Also known as ET. Experimental evidence at protein level: Swiss-Prot protein existence level 1. From Homo sapiens (Human).
   2022..2121    -  protein_bind   attL2: mutant version of attL; recombination site for the Gateway® LR reaction LR Clonase™
   2139..2157    -  promoter       T7 promoter: promoter for bacteriophage T7 RNA polymerase
   2291..3100    +  CDS            KanR: aminoglycoside phosphotransferase; aph(3')-Ia; confers resistance to kanamycin in bacteria or G418 (Geneticin®) in eukaryotes
   3247..3835    +  rep_origin     ori: high-copy-number ColE1/pMB1/pBR322/pUC origin of replication
