[The description below was written by a language model from this plasmid's Addgene catalogue record and pLannotate feature annotations shown in this document.]
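Description:
pDONR221_MFSD11 is a Gateway entry clone built on the pDONR221 backbone and carrying a codon-optimized open reading frame for human MFSD11 (also known as ET, FLJ20226 or FLJ22196). The full plasmid is 3,897 nt. It is propagated in E. coli from a high-copy ColE1/pUC-type origin and selected with kanamycin through an aminoglycoside phosphotransferase (KanR) gene. Although the catalogue lists the vector type as mammalian expression, the annotated features include no eukaryotic promoter or polyadenylation signal, so the plasmid serves as a shuttle for the ORF rather than as an expression vector in its own right.

The 1,347 bp MFSD11 coding sequence sits between attL1 and attL2 sites, the recombination sites recognised in the Gateway LR reaction. This arrangement allows the ORF to be transferred directionally into any compatible attR-containing destination vector, which then supplies the promoter, tags and selection markers. No epitope tags or reporters are annotated in the entry clone itself. Upstream of attL1 lie the rrnB T1 and T2 transcription terminators, which insulate the insert from read-through transcription in bacteria. A T7 promoter lies just beyond attL2, oriented toward the insert on the reverse strand. Short lacI and lacZα fragments appear to be backbone remnants with no functional role. M13 forward and reverse primer sites flank the cassette for sequence verification.

The construct belongs to a consortium collection of entry clones covering solute carrier transporters and related proteins. It is intended for subcloning the MFSD11 ORF into custom expression vectors for functional studies and drug discovery work on transporters.
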