Addgene plasmid #131928: pDONR221_MFSD11
Purpose: Gateway entry clone with codon-optimized ORF sequence for subcloning into custom expression vectors
Depositing lab: RESOLUTE Consortium & Giulio Superti-Furga. Depositing organization: CeMM Research Center for Molecular Medicine. Publication: The RESOLUTE consortium: unlocking SLC transporters for drug discovery. Superti-Furga G, Lackner D, Wiedmer T, Ingles-Prieto A, Barbosa B, Girardi E, Goldmann U, Gurtl B, Klavins K, Klimek C, Lindinger S, Lineiro-Retes E, Muller AC, Onstein S, Redinger G, Reil D, Sedlyarov V, Wolf G, Crawford M, Everley R, ... Steppan CM. Nat Rev Drug Discov. 2020 Jul;19(7):429-430. doi: 10.1038/d41573-020-00056-6. PubMed 32265506.
Backbone
  Vector backbone: pDONR221
  Backbone manufacturer: Thermo Fisher Scientific
  Backbone size w/o insert (bp): 2550
  Vector type: Mammalian Expression
Growth in bacteria
  Bacterial resistance: Kanamycin, 50 μg/mL
  Growth temperature: 37°C
  Growth strain: Stbl3
  Copy number: High Copy
Gene/Insert
  Gene/Insert name: MFSD11 (alt name: FLJ22196, FLJ20226)
  Species: H. sapiens (human)
  Insert size (bp): 1347
  Entrez Gene: MFSD11 (a.k.a. ET, FLJ20226, FLJ22196)
  Cloning method: Gateway Cloning
  Sequencing primers: 5′ M13-fwd; 3′ M13-rev
Terms and licenses: Academic/Nonprofit Terms; Industry Terms
Depositor comments: For more information on the full Resolute plasmid collection, please see www.addgene.org/depositor-collections/re-solute/. Please provide your feedback on this plasmid to the RESOLUTE consortium by filling out their RESOLUTE repository feedback form: https://forms.office.com/Pages/ResponsePage.aspx?id=0e05yklzmkS7rjFGQL4N7z4feCLQvEJAmVcOCM_u885UN1JJRko0Ukg4TVQwNTZLOUxPQVJWT1NHUCQlQCN0PWcu
How to cite: pDONR221_MFSD11 was a gift from RESOLUTE Consortium & Giulio Superti-Furga (Addgene plasmid # 131928 ; http://n2t.net/addgene:131928 ; RRID:Addgene_131928)
