>Addgene plasmid #131928 | pDONR221_MFSD11 | depositor partial sequence | sequence record 253256 | Codon-optimized ORF of MFSD11
ATGAGCCCAGAGTCCAAGAAGCTGTTCAACATCATCATCCTGGGCGTGGCCTTCATGTTTATGTTCACCG
CCTTTCAGACATGCGGCAACGTGGCCCAGACCGTGATCCGGTCCCTGAATAGAACAGACTTCCACGGCTC
CGGCTACACCTCTATGGCCATCATCTATGGCGTGTTTTCTGCCAGCAATCTGATCACCCCTAGCGTGGTG
GCAATCGTGGGACCACAGCTGAGCATGTTCGCCTCCGGCCTGTTTTACTCCATGTATATCGCCGTGTTTA
TCCAGCCCTTCCCTTGGAGCTTTTACACCGCATCCGTGTTCATCGGAATCGCAGCAGCCGTGCTGTGGAC
CGCACAGGGCAACTGTCTGACAATCAATTCTGATGAGCACAGCATCGGCCGGAACAGCGGCATCTTCTGG
GCCCTGCTGCAGAGCTCCCTGTTCTTTGGCAATCTGTACATCTATTTTGCCTGGCAGGGCAAGACACAGA
TCTCCGAGTCTGACCGGAGAACCGTGTTCATCGCCCTGACAGTGATCTCCCTGGTGGGCACCGTGCTGTT
CTTTCTGATCCGGAAGCCCGATTCTGAGAACGTGCTGGGCGAGGACGAGTCTAGCGACGATCAGGATATG
GAAGTGAATGAGTCTGCCCAGAACAATCTGACAAAGGCCGTGGACGCCTTCAAGAAGTCTTTTAAGCTGT
GCGTGACCAAGGAGATGCTGCTGCTGAGCATCACCACAGCCTACACCGGCCTGGAGCTGACATTCTTTAG
CGGCGTGTATGGCACCTGTATCGGCGCCACAAACAAGTTCGGCGCCGAGGAGAAGTCTCTGATCGGCCTG
AGCGGCATCTTTATCGGAATCGGAGAGATCCTGGGAGGATCCCTGTTCGGACTGCTGTCTAAGAACAATA
GGTTTGGAAGGAACCCAGTGGTGCTGCTGGGAATCCTGGTGCACTTTATCGCCTTCTACCTGATCTTCCT
GAATATGCCTGGCGACGCACCAATCGCACCAGTGAAGGGAACAGATTCCTCTGCCTATATCAAGAGCTCC
AAGGAGGTGGCCATCCTGTGCAGCTTCCTGCTGGGCCTGGGCGACTCCTGTTTTAACACCCAGCTGCTGT
CTATCCTGGGCTTCCTGTACTCTGAGGATAGCGCCCCTGCCTTTGCCATCTTTAAGTTCGTGCAGAGCAT
CTGCGCCGCCGTGGCCTTCTTTTACTCCAATTATCTGCTGCTGCACTGGCAGCTGCTGGTCATGGTCATC
TTTGGCTTCTTTGGCACCATCTCCTTCTTTACAGTGGAGTGGGAGGCAGCAGCCTTCGTGGCAAGGGGCT
CCGATTATCGCTCTATC
